Addgene plasmid #35276: pBbS8k-RFP
Depositing lab: Jay Keasling. Depositing organization: University of California, Berkeley. Publication: BglBrick vectors and datasheets: A synthetic biology platform for gene expression. Lee TS, Krupa RA, Zhang F, Hajimorad M, Holtz WJ, Prasad N, Lee SK, Keasling JD. J Biol Eng. 2011 Sep 20;5:12. 10.1186/1754-1611-5-12 PubMed 21933410.
Backbone
  Vector backbone: pBb
  Backbone size w/o insert (bp): 4690
  Vector type: Bacterial Expression, Synthetic Biology
Growth in bacteria
  Bacterial resistance: Kanamycin, 50 μg/mL
  Growth temperature: 37°C
  Growth strain: DH5alpha
  Copy number: Low Copy
Gene/Insert
  Gene/Insert name: RFP (alt name: JBEI Part ID: JPUB_000042)
  Species: Synthetic
  Insert size (bp): 678
  Promoter: BAD
  Cloning method: Restriction Enzyme
  Sequencing primers: 5′ jkRFP-R (gctttggaaccgtactggaa); 3′ jkRFP-F (tggtcactacgacgctgaag)
Terms and licenses: Academic/Nonprofit Terms; Industry Terms: Not Available to Industry
Depositor comments: JBEI Part ID: JPUB_000042; Origin: SC101
How to cite: pBbS8k-RFP was a gift from Jay Keasling (Addgene plasmid # 35276 ; http://n2t.net/addgene:35276 ; RRID:Addgene_35276)
