[The description below was written by a language model from this plasmid's Addgene catalogue record and pLannotate feature annotations shown in this document.]
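Description:
pBbS8k-RFP is a low-copy bacterial expression plasmid from the BglBrick (pBb) synthetic biology vector series, built for controlled gene expression in E. coli. The full sequence is 5,368 bp, consistent with a 4,690 bp backbone plus a 678 bp insert. Replication depends on the pSC101 origin together with the plasmid-encoded Rep101 (RepA) protein that this origin requires, which accounts for the low copy number noted in the record. Selection is by kanamycin, conferred by the neo/nptII aminoglycoside phosphotransferase gene, which is followed by a lambda t0 terminator. A short annotated fragment of the Tn5 transposase adjacent to the resistance gene is most likely a remnant of the Tn5-derived source of the marker rather than a functional element.

The payload is mRFP1, a monomeric red fluorescent derivative of DsRed, placed downstream of the araBAD (BAD) promoter. The araC regulator gene is carried on the plasmid and transcribed divergently from the promoter, the standard arrangement in which AraC represses transcription in the absence of L-arabinose and activates it when the sugar is present, giving arabinose-inducible reporter expression. Transcription of the reporter is stopped by tandem rrnB T1 and T7Te terminators, insulating the cassette from the replication and resistance modules.

As a member of a modular vector platform, the plasmid serves both as a fluorescent reference for characterising the behaviour of this particular origin, promoter and marker combination, and as a cloning vector in which the RFP placeholder can be exchanged by restriction cloning for a gene of interest.
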