Features (pLannotate 1.2.2; 10 found; start..end, strand, type, name):
      7..885     -  CDS            araC: L-arabinose regulatory protein; araC
    912..1196    +  promoter       araBAD promoter: araBAD; promoter of the L-arabinose operon of E. coli; the araC regulatory gene is transcribed in the opposite direction (Guzman et al., 1995)
   1246..1923    +  CDS            mRFP1: monomeric derivative of DsRed (Campbell et al., 2002)
   1956..2027    +  terminator     rrnB T1 terminator: transcription terminator T1 from the E. coli rrnB gene
   2043..2070    +  terminator     T7Te terminator: phage T7 early transcription terminator
   2601..3551    -  CDS            Rep101: RepA protein needed for replication with the pSC101 origin; rep101
   3599..3821    -  rep_origin     pSC101 ori: low-copy replication origin that requires the Rep101 protein
   4313..4407    -  terminator     lambda t0 terminator: transcription terminator from phage lambda
   4441..5232    -  CDS            neo: KKA2_KLEPN - Also known as kan, nptII. Experimental evidence at protein level: Swiss-Prot protein existence level 1. Resistance to kanamycin, neomycin, paromomycin, ribostamycin, butirosin and gentamicin B. From Klebsiella pneumoniae.
   5264..5368    -  CDS            tnpA (fragment): TN5P_ECOLX - Also known as tnp. Experimental evidence at protein level: Swiss-Prot protein existence level 1. Mediates transposition of transposon Tn5 by a 'cut and paste' mechanism. First, the monomeric transposase binds the 19 bp inverted DNA repeats flanking the transposon. Then, dimerization of the DNA- bound transposase creates a synaptic DNA complex. After nicking of the first DNA strand, excision of the transposon proceeds through a series of intermediates. The transposase then mediates the insertion of the transposon at a new site by strand transfer. The activity of the wild- type tran
>Addgene plasmid #35276 | pBbS8k-RFP | depositor full sequence | sequence record 42943 | pBbS8k-RFP sequence 5368 bps
GACGTCTTATGACAACTTGACGGCTACATCATTCACTTTTTCTTCACAACCGGCACGGAACTCGCTCGGG
CTGGCCCCGGTGCATTTTTTAAATACCCGCGAGAAATAGAGTTGATCGTCAAAACCAACATTGCGACCGA
CGGTGGCGATAGGCATCCGGGTGGTGCTCAAAAGCAGCTTCGCCTGGCTGATACGTTGGTCCTCGCGCCA
GCTTAAGACGCTAATCCCTAACTGCTGGCGGAAAAGATGTGACAGACGCGACGGCGACAAGCAAACATGC
TGTGCGACGCTGGCGATATCAAAATTGCTGTCTGCCAGGTGATCGCTGATGTACTGACAAGCCTCGCGTA
CCCGATTATCCATCGGTGGATGGAGCGACTCGTTAATCGCTTCCATGCGCCGCAGTAACAATTGCTCAAG
CAGATTTATCGCCAGCAGCTCCGAATAGCGCCCTTCCCCTTGCCCGGCGTTAATGATTTGCCCAAACAGG
TCGCTGAAATGCGGCTGGTGCGCTTCATCCGGGCGAAAGAACCCCGTATTGGCAAATATTGACGGCCAGT
TAAGCCATTCATGCCAGTAGGCGCGCGGACGAAAGTAAACCCACTGGTGATACCATTCGCGAGCCTCCGG
ATGACGACCGTAGTGATGAATCTCTCCTGGCGGGAACAGCAAAATATCACCCGGTCGGCAAACAAATTCT
CGTCCCTGATTTTTCACCACCCCCTGACCGCGAATGGTGAGATTGAGAATATAACCTTTCATTCCCAGCG
GTCGGTCGATAAAAAAATCGAGATAACCGTTGGCCTCAATCGGCGTTAAACCCGCCACCAGATGGGCATT
AAACGAGTATCCCGGCAGCAGGGGATCATTTTGCGCTTCAGCCATACTTTTCATACTCCCGCCATTCAGA
GAAGAAACCAATTGTCCATATTGCATCAGACATTGCCGTCACTGCGTCTTTTACTGGCTCTTCTCGCTAA
CCAAACCGGTAACCCCGCTTATTAAAAGCATTCTGTAACAAAGCGGGACCAAAGCCATGACAAAAACGCG
TAACAAAAGTGTCTATAATCACGGCAGAAAAGTCCACATTGATTATTTGCACGGCGTCACACTTTGCTAT
GCCATAGCATTTTTATCCATAAGATTAGCGGATTCTACCTGACGCTTTTTATCGCAACTCTCTACTGTTT
CTCCATACCCGTTTTTTTGGGAATTCAAAAGATCTTTTAAGAAGGAGATATACATATGGCGAGTAGCGAA
GACGTTATCAAAGAGTTCATGCGTTTCAAAGTTCGTATGGAAGGTTCCGTTAACGGTCACGAGTTCGAAA
TCGAAGGTGAAGGTGAAGGTCGTCCGTACGAAGGTACCCAGACCGCTAAACTGAAAGTTACCAAAGGTGG
TCCGCTGCCGTTCGCTTGGGACATCCTGTCCCCGCAGTTCCAGTACGGTTCCAAAGCTTACGTTAAACAC
CCGGCTGACATCCCGGACTACCTGAAACTGTCCTTCCCGGAAGGTTTCAAATGGGAACGTGTTATGAACT
TCGAAGACGGTGGTGTTGTTACCGTTACCCAGGACTCCTCCCTGCAAGACGGTGAGTTCATCTACAAAGT
TAAACTGCGTGGTACCAACTTCCCGTCCGACGGTCCGGTTATGCAGAAAAAAACCATGGGTTGGGAAGCT
TCCACCGAACGTATGTACCCGGAAGACGGTGCTCTGAAAGGTGAAATCAAAATGCGTCTGAAACTGAAAG
ACGGTGGTCACTACGACGCTGAAGTTAAAACCACCTACATGGCTAAAAAACCGGTTCAGCTGCCGGGTGC
TTACAAAACCGACATCAAACTGGACATCACCTCCCACAACGAAGACTACACCATCGTTGAACAGTACGAA
CGTGCTGAAGGTCGTCACTCCACCGGTGCTTAAGGATCCAAACTCGAGTAAGGATCTCCAGGCATCAAAT
AAAACGAAAGGCTCAGTCGAAAGACTGGGCCTTTCGTTTTATCTGTTGTTTGTCGGTGAACGCTCTCTAC
TAGAGTCACACTGGCTCACCTTCGGGTGGGCCTTTCTGCGTTTATACCTAGGGTACGGGTTTTGCTGCCC
GCAAACGGGCTGTTCTGGTGTTGCTAGTTTGTTATCAGAATCGCAGATCCGGCTTCAGCCGGTTTGCCGG
CTGAAAGCGCTATTTCTTCCAGAATTGCCATGATTTTTTCCCCACGGGAGGCGTCACTGGCTCCCGTGTT
GTCGGCAGCTTTGATTCGATAAGCAGCATCGCCTGTTTCAGGCTGTCTATGTGTGACTGTTGAGCTGTAA
CAAGTTGTCTCAGGTGTTCAATTTCATGTTCTAGTTGCTTTGTTTTACTGGTTTCACCTGTTCTATTAGG
TGTTACATGCTGTTCATCTGTTACATTGTCGATCTGTTCATGGTGAACAGCTTTGAATGCACCAAAAACT
CGTAAAAGCTCTGATGTATCTATCTTTTTTACACCGTTTTCATCTGTGCATATGGACAGTTTTCCCTTTG
ATATGTAACGGTGAACAGTTGTTCTACTTTTGTTTGTTAGTCTTGATGCTTCACTGATAGATACAAGAGC
CATAAGAACCTCAGATCCTTCCGTATTTAGCCAGTATGTTCTCTAGTGTGGTTCGTTGTTTTTGCGTGAG
CCATGAGAACGAACCATTGAGATCATACTTACTTTGCATGTCACTCAAAAATTTTGCCTCAAAACTGGTG
AGCTGAATTTTTGCAGTTAAAGCATCGTGTAGTGTTTTTCTTAGTCCGTTATGTAGGTAGGAATCTGATG
TAATGGTTGTTGGTATTTTGTCACCATTCATTTTTATCTGGTTGTTCTCAAGTTCGGTTACGAGATCCAT
TTGTCTATCTAGTTCAACTTGGAAAATCAACGTATCAGTCGGGCGGCCTCGCTTATCAACCACCAATTTC
ATATTGCTGTAAGTGTTTAAATCTTTACTTATTGGTTTCAAAACCCATTGGTTAAGCCTTTTAAACTCAT
GGTAGTTATTTTCAAGCATTAACATGAACTTAAATTCATCAAGGCTAATCTCTATATTTGCCTTGTGAGT
TTTCTTTTGTGTTAGTTCTTTTAATAACCACTCATAAATCCTCATAGAGTATTTGTTTTCAAAAGACTTA
ACATGTTCCAGATTATATTTTATGAATTTTTTTAACTGGAAAAGATAAGGCAATATCTCTTCACTAAAAA
CTAATTCTAATTTTTCGCTTGAGAACTTGGCATAGTTTGTCCACTGGAAAATCTCAAAGCCTTTAACCAA
AGGATTCCTGATTTCCACAGTTCTCGTCATCAGCTCTCTGGTTGCTTTAGCTAATACACCATAAGCATTT
TCCCTACTGATGTTCATCATCTGAGCGTATTGGTTATAAGTGAACGATACCGTCCGTTCTTTCCTTGTAG
GGTTTTCAATCGTGGGGTTGAGTAGTGCCACACAGCATAAAATTAGCTTGGTTTCATGCTCCGTTAAGTC
ATAGCGACTAATCGCTAGTTCATTTGCTTTGAAAACAACTAATTCAGACATACATCTCAATTGGTCTAGG
TGATTTTAATCACTATACCAATTGAGATGGGCTAGTCAATGATAATTACTAGTCCTTTTCCCGGGTGATC
TGGGTATCTGTAAATTCTGCTAGACCTTTGCTGGAAAACTTGTAAATTCTGCTAGACCCTCTGTAAATTC
CGCTAGACCTTTGTGTGTTTTTTTTGTTTATATTCAAGTGGTTATAATTTATAGAATAAAGAAAGAATAA
AAAAAGATAAAAAGAATAGATCCCAGCCCTGTGTATAACTCACTACTTTAGTCAGTTCCGCAGTATTACA
AAAGGATGTCGCAAACGCTGTTTGCTCCTCTACAAAACAGACCTTAAAACCCTAAAGGCTTAAGTAGCAC
CCTCGCAAGCTCGGGCAAATCGCTGAATATTCCTTTTGTCTCCGACCATCAGGCACCTGAGTCGCTGTCT
TTTTCGTGACATTCAGTTCGCTGCGCTCACGGCTCTGGCAGTGAATGGGGGTAAATGGCACTACAGGCGC
CTTTTATGGATTCATGCAAGGAAACTACCCATAATACAAGAAAAGCCCGTCACGGGCTTCTCAGGGCGTT
TTATGGCGGGTCTGCTATGTGGTGCTATCTGACTTTTTGCTGTTCAGCAGTTCCTGCCCTCTGATTTTCC
AGTCTGACCACTTCGGATTATCCCGTGACAGGTCATTCAGACTGGCTAATGCACCCAGTAAGGCAGCGGT
ATCATCAACAGGCTTACCCGTCTTACTGTCCCTAGTGCTTGGATTCTCACCAATAAAAAACGCCCGGCGG
CAACCGAGCGTTCTGAACAAATCCAGATGGAGTTCTGAGGTCATTACTGGATCTATCAACAGGAGTCCAA
GCGAGCTCTCGAACCCCAGAGTCCCGCTCAGAAGAACTCGTCAAGAAGGCGATAGAAGGCGATGCGCTGC
GAATCGGGAGCGGCGATACCGTAAAGCACGAGGAAGCGGTCAGCCCATTCGCCGCCAAGCTCTTCAGCAA
TATCACGGGTAGCCAACGCTATGTCCTGATAGCGGTCCGCCACACCCAGCCGGCCACAGTCGATGAATCC
AGAAAAGCGGCCATTTTCCACCATGATATTCGGCAAGCAGGCATCGCCATGGGTCACGACGAGATCCTCG
CCGTCGGGCATGCGCGCCTTGAGCCTGGCGAACAGTTCGGCTGGCGCGAGCCCCTGATGCTCTTCGTCCA
GATCATCCTGATCGACAAGACCGGCTTCCATCCGAGTACGTGCTCGCTCGATGCGATGTTTCGCTTGGTG
GTCGAATGGGCAGGTAGCCGGATCAAGCGTATGCAGCCGCCGCATTGCATCAGCCATGATGGATACTTTC
TCGGCAGGAGCAAGGTGAGATGACAGGAGATCCTGCCCCGGCACTTCGCCCAATAGCAGCCAGTCCCTTC
CCGCTTCAGTGACAACGTCGAGCACAGCTGCGCAAGGAACGCCCGTCGTGGCCAGCCACGATAGCCGCGC
TGCCTCGTCCTGCAGTTCATTCAGGGCACCGGACAGGTCGGTCTTGACAAAAAGAACCGGGCGCCCCTGC
GCTGACAGCCGGAACACGGCGGCATCAGAGCAGCCGATTGTCTGTTGTGCCCAGTCATAGCCGAATAGCC
TCTCCACCCAAGCGGCCGGAGAACCTGCGTGCAATCCATCTTGTTCAATCATGCGAAACGATCCTCATCC
TGTCTCTTGATCAGATCATGATCCCCTGCGCCATCAGATCCTTGGCGGCAAGAAAGCCATCCAGTTTACT
TTGCAGGGCTTCCCAACCTTACCAGAGGGCGCCCCAGCTGGCAATTCC
