>Addgene plasmid #35276 | pBbS8k-RFP | addgene partial sequence | sequence record 43519 | jkRFP-F 5'-tggtcactacgacgctgaag-3'
CAGCTGCCGGGTGCTTACAAAACCGACATCAAACTGGACATCACCTCCCACAACGAAGACTACACCATCG
TTGAACAGTACGAACGTGCTGAAGGTCGTCACTCCACCGGTGCTTAAGGATCCAAACTCGAGTAAGGATC
TCCAGGCATCAAATAAAACGAAAGGCTCAGTCGAAAGACTGGGCCTTTCGTTTTATCTGTTGTTTGTCGG
TGAACGCTCTCTACTAGAGTCACACTGGCTCACCTTCGGGTGGGCCTTTCTGCGTTTATACCTAGGGTAC
GGGTTTTGCTGCCCGCAAACGGGCTGTTCTGGTGTTGCTAGTTTGTTATCAGAATCGCAGATCCGGCTTC
AGCCGGTTTGCCGGCTGAAAGCGCTATTTCTTCCAGAATTGCCATGATTTTTTCCCCACGGGAGGCGTCA
CTGGCTCCCGTGTTGTCGGCAGCTTTGATTCGATAAGCAGCATCGCCTGTTTCAGGCTGTCTATGTGTGA
CTGTTGAGCTGTAACAAGTTGTCTCAGGTGTTCAATTTCATGTTCTAGTTGCTTTGTTTTACTGGTTTCA
CCTGTTCTATTAGGTGTTACATGCTGTTCATCTGTTACATTGTCGATCTGTTCATGGTGAACAGCTTTGA
ATGCACCAAAAACTCGTAAAAGCTCTGATGTATCTATCTTTTTTACACCGTTTTCATCTGTGCATATGGA
CAGTTTTCCCTTTGATATGTAACGGTGAACAGTTGTTCTACTTTTGTTTGTTAGTCTTGATGCTTCACTG
ATAGATACAAGAGCCATAAGAACCTCAGATCCTTCCGTATTTAGCCAGTATGTTCTCTAGTGTGGTTCGT
TGTTTTTGCGTGAGCCATGAGAACG
