>Addgene plasmid #35276 | pBbS8k-RFP | addgene partial sequence | sequence record 43520 | jkRFP-R 5'-gctttggaaccgtactggaa-3'
AGCGGACCACCTTTGGTAACTTTCAGTTTAGCGGTCTGGGTACCTTCGTACGGACGACCTTCACCTTCAC
CTTCGATTTCGAACTCGTGACCGTTAACGGAACCTTCCATACGAACTTTGAAACGCATGAACTCTTTGAT
AACGTCTTCGCTACTCGCCATATGTATATCTCCTTCTTAAAAGATCTTTTGAATTCCCAAAAAAACGGGT
ATGGAGAAACAGTAGAGAGTTGCGATAAAAAGCGTCAGGTAGAATCCGCTAATCTTATGGATAAAAATGC
TATGGCATAGCAAAGTGTGACGCCGTGCAAATAATCAATGTGGACTTTTCTGCCGTGATTATAGACACTT
TTGTTACGCGTTTTTGTCATGGCTTTGGTCCCGCTTTGTTACAGAATGCTTTTAATAAGCGGGGTTACCG
GTTTGGTTAGCGAGAAGAGCCAGTAAAAGACGCAGTGACGGCAATGTCTGATGCAATATGGACAATTGGT
TTCTTCTCTGAATGGCGGGAGTATGAAAAGTATGGCTGAAGCGCAAAATGATCCCCTGCTGCCGGGATAC
TCGTTTAATGCCCATCTGGTGGCGGGTTTAACGCCGATTGAGGCCAACGGTTATCTCGATTTTTTTATCG
ACCGACCGCTGGGAATGAAAGGTTATATTCTCAATCTCACCATTCGCGGTCAGGGGGTGGTGAAAAATCA
GGGACGAGAATTTGTTTGCCGACCGGGTGATATTTTGCTGTTCCCGCCAGGAGAGATTCATCACTACGGT
CGTCATCCGGAGGCTCGCGAATGGTATCACCAGTGGGTTTACTTTCGTCCGCGCGCCTACTGGCATGAAT
GGCTTAACTGGCCGTCATAT
